Addgene plasmid #35194: pDZ276 (pURA MET28 PCP-2x-yeGFP)
Depositing lab: Robert Singer. Depositing organization: Albert Einstein College of Medicine. Publication: Real-time observation of transcription initiation and elongation on an endogenous yeast gene. Larson DR, Zenklusen D, Wu B, Chao JA, Singer RH. Science. 2011 Apr 22;332(6028):475-8. 10.1126/science.1202142 PubMed 21512033.
Backbone
  Vector backbone: pURA
  Vector type: Yeast Expression
Growth in bacteria
  Bacterial resistance: Ampicillin, 100 μg/mL
  Growth temperature: 37°C
  Growth strain: DH5alpha
  Copy number: Unknown
Gene/Insert
  Gene/Insert name: PCP-2x-yeGFP (alt name: 2X yeast enhanced green fluorescent protein)
  Species: Synthetic
Terms and licenses: Academic/Nonprofit Terms; Industry Terms: Not Available to Industry
Depositor comments: This plasmid expresses a chimeric RNA-binding protein fused to GFP used to detect mRNAs that contain multiple copies of an RNA sequence (see Addgene plasmid #'s 35191, 35192 & 35196). See associated publication for detailed methods and use of this plasmid. Please note that Addgene's sequencing results identified discrepancies when compared to the assembled sequence provided by the depositing laboratory. The first GFP construct in this plasmid (bp#441-1154) is yeast codon optimized and contains a E124K mutation and amino acid 206 is A (not K, as suggested by the depositor's sequence). The second GFP construct in this plasmid (bp# 1212-1928) is NOT yeast codon optimized. This construct has successfully been used by the depositing laboratory as detailed in the associated publication and the sequencing discrepancies are not a concern for the function of the plasmid.
How to cite: pDZ276 (pURA MET28 PCP-2x-yeGFP) was a gift from Robert Singer (Addgene plasmid # 35194 ; http://n2t.net/addgene:35194 ; RRID:Addgene_35194)
