[The description below was written by a language model from this plasmid's Addgene catalogue record and pLannotate feature annotations shown in this document.]
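Description:
pDZ276 (pURA MET28 PCP-2x-yeGFP) is a yeast expression shuttle plasmid built on a pBluescript-derived, pRS-type "pURA" backbone. In E. coli it replicates from a high-copy ColE1/pUC origin and is selected with ampicillin through the AmpR β-lactamase gene; an f1 origin and remnants of the lacZα/lac promoter region, with flanking T3 and T7 promoters, are carried over from the parental cloning vector. In Saccharomyces cerevisiae it is maintained as a low-copy centromeric plasmid through a CEN6/ARS element and selected by uracil prototrophy using the URA3 marker with its own promoter, which can also be counterselected with 5-FOA.

The payload is a fusion of the bacteriophage PP7 coat protein (PCP), an RNA-binding protein that recognises PP7 RNA sequences, to two tandem GFP copies joined by short polylinker-derived segments and followed by CYC1 terminator sequence. The feature table places a methionine-repressible MET17 (MET25) promoter directly upstream of the coat protein across the circular junction, whereas the plasmid name refers to MET28; the record does not resolve this difference. Repository sequencing also differs from the depositor's assembled sequence: the first GFP is yeast codon optimised, carries an E124K change and has alanine at position 206, while the second GFP is not yeast codon optimised. This is the reverse of the automated feature labels. The depositor reports that these differences do not affect function.

The fusion protein serves as a fluorescent detector for mRNAs engineered to contain multiple copies of the cognate RNA binding sequence, supplied by companion plasmids. The associated work used it for real-time imaging of transcription initiation and elongation on an endogenous yeast gene.
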