Features (pLannotate 1.2.2; 26 found; start..end, strand, type, name):
      9..389     +  CDS            COAT_BPPP7: Experimental evidence at protein level: Swiss-Prot protein existence level 1. Forms the phage shell; binds to the phage RNA. From Pseudomonas phage PP7 (Bacteriophage PP7).
    388..440     +  misc_feature   MCS (fragment): pBluescript multiple cloning site
    441..1154    +  CDS            GFP (S65T): GFP (S65T) is a basic (constitutively fluorescent) green fluorescent protein published in 1995, derived from Aequorea victoria.
   1156..1210    +  misc_feature   MCS (fragment): pBluescript multiple cloning site
   1212..1928    +  CDS            yeGFP: yeast-enhanced green fluorescent protein codons optimized for translation in S. cerevisiae and C. albicans
   2031..2220    +  terminator     CYC1 terminator: S. cerevisiae CYC1; transcription terminator for CYC1
   2253..2327    +  terminator     CYC1 terminator (fragment): S. cerevisiae CYC1; transcription terminator for CYC1
   2326..2417    +  misc_feature   MCS (fragment): pBluescript multiple cloning site
   2430..2448    -  promoter       T3 promoter: promoter for bacteriophage T3 RNA polymerase
   2493..2509    -  protein_bind   lac operator: The lac repressor binds to the lac operator to inhibit transcription in E. coli. This inhibition can be relieved by adding lactose or isopropyl-β-D-thiogalactopyranoside (IPTG). lac repressor encoded by lacI
   2517..2547    -  promoter       lac promoter: promoter for the E. coli lac operon
   2562..2583    -  protein_bind   CAP binding site: CAP binding activates transcription in the presence of cAMP. E. coli catabolite activator protein
   2596..2688    -  CDS            lacI (fragment): lac repressor; lacI; The lac repressor binds to the lac operator to inhibit transcription in E. coli. This inhibition can be relieved by adding lactose or isopropyl-β-D-thiogalactopyranoside (IPTG).
   2871..3459    -  rep_origin     ori: high-copy-number ColE1/pMB1/pBR322/pUC origin of replication
   3630..4490    -  CDS            AmpR: β-lactamase; bla; confers resistance to ampicillin, carbenicillin, and related antibiotics
   4491..4595    -  promoter       AmpR promoter: bla
   4632..5135    +  misc_feature   CEN/ARS: S. cerevisiae CEN6 centromere fused to an autonomously replicating sequence
   5204..5239    +  CDS            rop (fragment): Rop protein, which maintains plasmids at low copy number; rop
   5341..5388    +  misc_feature   bom (fragment): basis of mobility region from pBR322
   5399..5614    +  promoter       URA3 promoter: S. cerevisiae URA3
   5615..6418    +  CDS            URA3: orotidine-5'-phosphate decarboxylase, required for uracil biosynthesis; S. cerevisiae URA3; yeast auxotrophic marker, counterselectable with 5-fluoroorotic acid (5-FOA)
   6497..6546    +  misc_feature   bom (fragment): basis of mobility region from pBR322
   6547..7002    -  rep_origin     f1 ori (sequence partly withheld): f1 bacteriophage origin of replication; arrow indicates direction of (+) strand synthesis
   7010..7167    -  CDS            lacZα (fragment): LacZα fragment of β-galactosidase; lacZ fragment
   7170..7188    +  promoter       T7 promoter: promoter for bacteriophage T7 RNA polymerase
   7235..7584    +  promoter       MET17 promoter: S. cerevisiae MET17; expression is repressed by methionine; MET15; MET25
>Addgene plasmid #35194 | pDZ276 (pURA MET28 PCP-2x-yeGFP) | depositor full sequence | sequence record 42848 | pDZ276 (pURA MET28 PCP-2x-yeGFP) sequence 7585 bps
CTAGAATGTCCAAAACCATCGTTCTTTCGGTCGGCGAGGCTACTCGCACTCTGACTGAGATCCAGTCCAC
CGCAGACCGTCAGATCTTCGAAGAGAAGGTCGGGCCTCTGGTGGGTCGGCTGCGCCTCACGGCTTCGCTC
CGTCAAAACGGAGCCAAGACCGCGTATCGCGTCAACCTAAAACTGGATCAGGCGGACGTCGTTGATTGCT
CCACCAGCGTCTGCGGCGAGCTTCCGAAAGTGCGCTACACTCAGGTATGGTCGCACGACGTGACAATCGT
TGCGAATAGCACCGAGGCCTCGCGCAAATCGTTGTACGATTTGACCAAGTCCCTCGTCGCGACCTCGCAG
GTCGAAGATCTTGTCGTCAACCTTGTGCCGCTGGGCCGTGGATCCCCCGGGCTGCAGGAATTCGATATCA
AGCTTATCGATACCGTCGACATGTCTAAAGGTGAAGAATTATTCACTGGTGTTGTCCCAATTTTGGTTGA
ATTAGATGGTGATGTTAATGGTCACAAATTTTCTGTCTCCGGTGAAGGTGAAGGTGATGCTACTTACGGT
AAATTGACCTTAAAATTTATTTGTACTACTGGTAAATTGCCAGTTCCATGGCCAACCTTAGTCACTACTT
TAACTTATGGTGTTCAATGTTTTTCTAGATACCCAGATCATATGAAACAACATGACTTTTTCAAGTCTGC
CATGCCAGAAGGTTATGTTCAAGAAAGAACTATTTTTTTCAAAGATGACGGTAACTACAAGACCAGAGCT
GAAGTCAAGTTTGAAGGTGATACCTTAGTTAATAGAATCGAATTAAAAGGTATTGATTTTAAAGAAGATG
GTAACATTTTAGGTCACAAATTGGAATACAACTATAACTCTCACAATGTTTACATCATGGCTGACAAACA
AAAGAATGGTATCAAAGTTAACTTCAAAATTAGACACAACATTGAAGATGGTTCTGTTCAATTAGCTGAC
CATTATCAACAAAATACTCCAATTGGTGATGGTCCAGTCTTGTTACCAGACAACCATTACTTATCCACTC
AATCTGCCTTATCCAAAGATCCAAACGAAAAGAGAGACCACATGGTCTTGTTAGAATTTGTTACTGCTGC
TGGTATTACCCATGGTATGGATGAATTGTACAAAAGATCCCCCGGGCTGCAGGAATTCGATATCAAGCTT
ATCGATACCGTCGACCTCGACATGTCTAAAGGTGAAGAATTATTCACTGGTGTTGTCCCAATTTTGGTTG
AATTAGATGGTGATGTTAATGGTCACAAATTTTCTGTCTCCGGTGAAGGTGAAGGTGATGCTACTTACGG
TAAATTGACCTTAAAATTTATTTGTACTACTGGTAAATTGCCAGTTCCATGGCCAACCTTAGTCACTACT
TTCGGTTATGGTGTTCAATGTTTTGCTAGATACCCAGATCATATGAAACAACATGACTTTTTCAAGTCTG
CCATGCCAGAAGGTTATGTTCAAGAAAGAACTATTTTTTTCAAAGATGACGGTAACTACAAGACCAGAGC
TGAAGTCAAGTTTGAAGGTGATACCTTAGTTAATAGAATCGAATTAAAAGGTATTGATTTTAAAGAAGAT
GGTAACATTTTAGGTCACAAATTGGAATACAACTATAACTCTCACAATGTTTACATCATGGCTGACAAAC
AAAAGAATGGTATCAAAGTTAACTTCAAAATTAGACACAACATTGAAGATGGTTCTGTTCAATTAGCTGA
CCATTATCAACAAAATACTCCAATTGGTGATGGTCCAGTCTTGTTACCAGACAACCATTACTTATCCACT
CAATCTGCCTTATCCAAAGATCCAAACGAAAAGAGAGACCACATGGTCTTGTTAGAATTTGTTACTGCTG
CTGGTATTACCCATGGTATGGATGAATTGTACAAATAAACCGGTCATCATCACCATCACCATTGAGTTTA
AACCCGCTGATCCTAGAGGGCCGCACATGTAATTAGTTATGTCACGCTTACATTCACGCCCTCCCCCCAC
ATCCGCTCTAACCGAAAAGGAAGGAGTTAGACAACCTGAAGTCTAGGTCCCTATTTATTTTTTTATAGTT
ATGTTAGTATTAAGAACGTTATTTATATTTCAAATTTTTCTTTTTTTTCTGTACAGACGCGTGTACGCAT
GTAACATTATACTGAAAACCTTGCTTGAGAAGGTTTTGGGACGCTCGAAGGCTTTAATTTGCAAGCTGCG
GCCCTGCATTGGCGCGTGTACGCATGTAACATTATACTGAAAACCTTGCTTGAGAAGGTTTTGGGACGCT
CGAAGGCTTTAATTTGCGGCCGCTCTAGAACTAGTGGATCCCCCGGGCTGCAGGAATTCGATATCAAGCT
TATCGATACCGTCGACCTCGAGGGGGGGCCCGGTACCCAGCTTTTGTTCCCTTTAGTGAGGGTTAATTCC
GAGCTTGGCGTAATCATGGTCATAGCTGTTTCCTGTGTGAAATTGTTATCCGCTCACAATTCCACACAAC
ATAGGAGCCGGAAGCATAAAGTGTAAAGCCTGGGGTGCCTAATGAGTGAGGTAACTCACATTAATTGCGT
TGCGCTCACTGCCCGCTTTCCAGTCGGGAAACCTGTCGTGCCAGCTGCATTAATGAATCGGCCAACGCGC
GGGGAGAGGCGGTTTGCGTATTGGGCGCTCTTCCGCTTCCTCGCTCACTGACTCGCTGCGCTCGGTCGTT
CGGCTGCGGCGAGCGGTATCAGCTCACTCAAAGGCGGTAATACGGTTATCCACAGAATCAGGGGATAACG
CAGGAAAGAACATGTGAGCAAAAGGCCAGCAAAAGGCCAGGAACCGTAAAAAGGCCGCGTTGCTGGCGTT
TTTCCATAGGCTCGGCCCCCCTGACGAGCATCACAAAAATCGACGCTCAAGTCAGAGGTGGCGAAACCCG
ACAGGACTATAAAGATACCAGGCGTTCCCCCCTGGAAGCTCCCTCGTGCGCTCTCCTGTTCCGACCCTGC
CGCTTACCGGATACCTGTCCGCCTTTCTCCCTTCGGGAAGCGTGGCGCTTTCTCAATGCTCACGCTGTAG
GTATCTCAGTTCGGTGTAGGTCGTTCGCTCCAAGCTGGGCTGTGTGCACGAACCCCCCGTTCAGCCCGAC
CGCTGCGCCTTATCCGGTAACTATCGTCTTGAGTCCAACCCGGTAAGACACGACTTATCGCCACTGGCAG
CAGCCACTGGTAACAGGATTAGCAGAGCGAGGTATGTAGGCGGTGCTACAGAGTTCTTGAAGTGGTGGCC
TAACTACGGCTACACTAGAAGGACAGTATTTGGTATCTGCGCTCTGCTGAAGCCAGTTACCTTCGGAAAA
AGAGTTGGTAGCTCTTGATCCGGCAAACAAACCACCGCTGGTAGCGGTGGTTTTTTTGTTTGCAAGCAGC
AGATTACGCGCAGAAAAAAAGGATCTCAAGAAGATCCTTTGATCTTTTCTACGGGGTCTGACGCTCAGTG
GAACGAAAACTCACGTTAAGGGATTTTGGTCATGAGATTATCAAAAAGGATCTTCACCTAGATCCTTTTA
AATTAAAAATGAAGTTTTAAATCAATCTAAAGTATATATGAGTAAACTTGGTCTGACAGTTACCAATGCT
TAATCAGTGAGGCACCTATCTCAGCGATCTGTCTATTTCGTTCATCCATAGTTGCCTGACTGCCCGTCGT
GTAGATAACTACGATACGGGAGGGCTTACCATCTGGCCCCAGTGCTGCAATGATACCGCGAGACCCACGC
TCACCGGCTCCAGATTTATCAGCAATAAACCAGCCAGCCGGAAGGGCCGAGCGCAGAAGTGGTCCTGCAA
CTTTATCCGCCTCCATCCAGTCTATTAATTGTTGCCGGGAAGCTAGAGTAAGTAGTTCGCCAGTTAATAG
TTTGCGCAACGTTGTTGCCATTGCTACAGGCATCGTGGTGTCACGCTCGTCGTTTGGTATGGCTTCATTC
AGCTCCGGTTCCCAACGATCAAGGCGAGTTACATGATCCCCCATGTTGTGAAAAAAAGCGGTTAGCTCCT
TCGGTCCTCCGATCGTTGTCAGAAGTAAGTTGGCCGCAGTGTTATCACTCATGGTTATGGCAGCACTGCA
TAATTCTCTTACTGTCATGCCATCCGTAAGATGCTTTTCTGTGACTGGTGAGTACTCAACCAAGTCATTC
TGAGAATAGTGTATGCGGCGACCGAGTTGCTCTTGCCCGGCGTCAATACGGGATAATACCGCGCCACATA
GCAGAACTTTAAAAGTGCTCATCATTGGAAAACGTTCTTCGGGGCGAAAACTCTCAAGGATCTTACCGCT
GTTGAGATCCAGTTCGATGTAACCCACTCGTGCACCCAACTGATCTTCAGCATCTTTTACTTTCACCAGC
GTTTCTGGGTGAGCAAAAACAGGAAGGCAAAATGCCGCAAAAAAGGGAATAAGGGCGACACGGAAATGTT
GAATACTCATACTCTTCCTTTTTCAATATTATTGAAGCATTTATCAGGGTTATTGTCTCATGAGCGGATA
CATATTTGAATGTATTTAGAAAAATAAACAAATAGGGGTTCCGCGCACATTTCCCCGAAAAGTGCCACCT
GGGTCCTTTTCATCACGTGCTATAAAAATAATTATAATTTAAATTTTTTAATATAAATATATAAATTAAA
AATAGAAAGTAAAAAAAGAAATTAAAGAAAAAATAGTTTTTGTTTTCCGAAGATGTAAAAGACTCTAGGG
GGATCGCCAACAAATACTACCTTTTATCTTGCTCTTCCTGCTCTCAGGTATTAATGCCGAATTGTTTCAT
CTTGTCTGTGTAGAAGACCACACACGAAAATCCTGTGATTTTACATTTTACTTATCGTTAATCGAATGTA
TATCTATTTAATCTGCTTTTCTTGTCTAATAAATATATATGTAAAGTACGCTTTTTGTTGAAATTTTTTA
AACCTTTGTTTATTTTTTTTTCTTCATTCCGTAACTCTTCTACCTTCTTTATTTACTTTCTAAAATCCAA
ATACAAAACATAAAAATAAATAAACACAGAGTAAATTCCCAAATTATTCCATCATTAAAAGATACGAGGC
GCGTGTAAGTTACAGGCAAGCGATCCGTCCTAAGAAACCATTATTATCATGACATTAACCTATAAAAATA
GGCGTATCACGAGGCCCTTTCGTCTCGCGCGTTTCGGTGATGACGGTGAAAACCTCTGACACATGCAGCT
CCCGGAGACGGTCACAGCTTGTCTGTAAGCGGATGCCGGGAGCAGACAAGCCCGTCAGGGCGCGTCAGCG
GGTGTTGGCGGGTGTCGGGGCTGGCTTAACTATGCGGCATCAGAGCAGATTGTACTGAGAGTGCACCACG
CTTTTCAATTCAATTCATCATTTTTTTTTTATTCTTTTTTTTGATTTCGGTTTCTTTGAAATTTTTTTGA
TTCGGTAATCTCCGAACAGAAGGAAGAACGAAGGAAGGAGCACAGACTTAGATTGGTATATATACGCATA
TGTAGTGTTGAAGAAACATGAAATTGCCCAGTATTCTTAACCCAACTGCACAGAACAAAAACCTGCAGGA
AACGAAGATAAATCATGTCGAAAGCTACATATAAGGAACGTGCTGCTACTCATCCTAGTCCTGTTGCTGC
CAAGCTATTTAATATCATGCACGAAAAGCAAACAAACTTGTGTGCTTCATTGGATGTTCGTACCACCAAG
GAATTACTGGAGTTAGTTGAAGCATTAGGTCCCAAAATTTGTTTACTAAAAACACATGTGGATATCTTGA
CTGATTTTTCCATGGAGGGCACAGTTAAGCCGCTAAAGGCATTATCCGCCAAGTACAATTTTTTACTCTT
CGAAGACAGAAAATTTGCTGACATTGGTAATACAGTCAAATTGCAGTACTCTGCGGGTGTATACAGAATA
GCAGAATGGGCAGACATTACGAATGCACACGGTGTGGTGGGCCCAGGTATTGTTAGCGGTTTGAAGCAGG
CGGCAGAAGAAGTAACAAAGGAACCTAGAGGCCTTTTGATGTTAGCAGAATTGTCATGCAAGGGCTCCCT
ATCTACTGGAGAATATACTAAGGGTACTGTTGACATTGCGAAGAGCGACAAAGATTTTGTTATCGGCTTT
ATTGCTCAAAGAGACATGGGTGGAAGAGATGAAGGTTACGATTGGTTGATTATGACACCCGGTGTGGGTT
TAGATGACAAGGGAGACGCATTGGGTCAACAGTATAGAACCGTGGATGATGTGGTCTCTACAGGATCTGA
CATTATTATTGTTGGAAGAGGACTATTTGCAAAGGGAAGGGATGCTAAGGTAGAGGGTGAACGTTACAGA
AAAGCAGGCTGGGAAGCATATTTGAGAAGATGCGGCCAGCAAAACTAAAAAACTGTATTATAAGTAAATG
CATGTATACTAAACTCACAAATTAGAGCTTCAATTTAATTATATCAGTTATTACCCTGCGGTGTGAAATA
CCGCACAGATGCGTAAGGAGAAAATACCGCATCAGGAAATTGTAAACGTTAATATTTTGTTAAAATTCGC
GTTAAATTTTTGTTAAATCAGCTCATTTTTTAACCAATAGGCCGAAATCGGCAAAATCCCTTATAAATCA
AAAGAATAGACCGAGATAGGGT
[37 nt withheld, positions 6673-6709]
AAAGAACGTGGACTCCAACGTCAAAGG
[49 nt withheld, positions 6737-6785]
T
[91 nt withheld, positions 6787-6877]
G
[124 nt withheld, positions 6879-7002]
CGCGCCATTCGCCATTCAGGCTGCGCAACTGTTGGGAAGGGCGATCGGTGCGGGCCTCTTCGCTATTACG
CCAGCTGGCGAAGGGGGGATGTGCTGCAAGGCGATTAAGTTGGGTAACGCCAGGGTTTTCCCAGTCACGA
CGTTGTAAAACGACGGCCAGTGAATTGTAATACGACTCACTATAGGGCGAATTGGAGCTCCGGATGCAAG
GGTTCGAATCCCTTAGCTCTCATTATTTTTTGCTTTTTCTCTTGAGGTCACATGATCGCAAAATGGCAAA
TGGCACGTGAAGCTGTCGATATTGGGGAACTGTGGTGGTTGGCAAATGACTAATTAAGTTAGTCAAGGCG
CCATCCTCATGAAAACTGTGTAACATAATAACCGAAGTGTCGAAAAGGTGGCACCTTGTCCAATTGAACA
CGCTCGATGAAAAAAATAAGATATATATAAGGTTAAGTAAAGCGTCTGTTAGAAAGGAAGTTTTTCCTTT
TTCTTGCTCTCTTGTCTTTTCATCTACTATTTCCTTCGTGTAATACAGGGTCGTCAGATACATAGATACA
ATTCTATTACCCCCATCCATACT
