>Addgene plasmid #35194 | pDZ276 (pURA MET28 PCP-2x-yeGFP) | addgene partial sequence | sequence record 43472 | CYC1 5'-GCGTGAATGTAAGCGTGAC-3'
AACTCAATGGTGATGGTGATGATGACCGGTTTATTTGTACAATTCATCCATACCATGGGTAATACCAGCA
GCAGTAACAAATTCTAACAAGACCATGTGGTCTCTCTTTTCGTTTGGATCTTTGGATAAGGCAGATTGAG
TGGATAAGTAATGGTTGTCTGGTAACAAGACTGGACCATCACCAATTGGAGTATTTTGTTGATAATGGTC
AGCTAATTGAACAGAACCATCTTCAATGTTGTGTCTAATTTTGAAGTTAACTTTGATACCATTCTTTTGT
TTGTCAGCCATGATGTAAACATTGTGAGAGTTATAGTTGTATTCCAATTTGTGACCTAAAATGTTACCAT
CTTCTTTAAAATCAATACCTTTTAATTCGATTCTATTAACTAAGGTATCACCTTCAAACTTGACTTCAGC
TCTGGTCTTGTAGTTACCGTCATCTTTGAAAAAAATAGTTCTTTCTTGAACATAACCTTCTGGCATGGCA
GACTTGAAAAAGTCATGTTGTTTCATATGATCTGGGTATCTAGAAAAACATTGAACACCATAAGTTAAAG
TAGTGACTAAGGTTGGCCATGGAACTGGCAATTTACCAGTAGTACAAATAAATTTTAAGGTCAATTTACC
GTAAGTAGCATCACCTTCACCTTCACCGGAGACAGAAAATTTGTGACCATTAACATCACCATCTAATTCA
ACCAAAATTGGGACAACACCAGTGAATAATTCTTCACCTTTAGACATGTCGACGGTATCGATAAGCTTGA
TATCGAATTCCTGCAGCCCGGGGGATCTTTTGTACAATTCATCCATACCATGGGTAATACCAGCAGCAGT
AACAAATTCTAACAAGACCATGTGG
