>Addgene plasmid #35194 | pDZ276 (pURA MET28 PCP-2x-yeGFP) | addgene partial sequence | sequence record 43792 | T7 5'-TAATACGACTCACTATAGGG-3'
TCGAATCCCTTAGCTCTCATTATTTTTTGCTTTTTCTCTTGAGGTCACATGATCGCAAAATGGCAAATGG
CACGTGAAGCTGTCGATATTGGGGAACTGTGGTGGTTGGCAAATGACTAATTAAGTTAGTCAAGGCGCCA
TCCTCATGAAAACTGTGTAACATAATAACCGAAGTGTCGAAAAGGTGGCACCTTGTCCAATTGAACACGC
TCGATGAAAAAAATAAGATATATATAAGGTTAAGTAAAGCGTCTGTTAGAAAGGAAGTTTTTCCTTTTTC
TTGCTCTCTTGTCTTTTCATCTACTATTTCCTTCGTGTAATACAGGGTCGTCAGATACATAGATACAATT
CTATTACCCCCATCCATACTCTAGAATGTCCAAAACCATCGTTCTTTCGGTCGGCGAGGCTACTCGCACT
CTGACTGAGATCCAGTCCACCGCAGACCGTCAGATCTTCGAAGAGAAGGTCGGGCCTCTGGTGGGTCGGC
TGCGCCTCACGGCTTCGCTCCGTCAAAACGGAGCCAAGACCGCGTATCGCGTCAACCTAAAACTGGATCA
GGCGGACGTCGTTGATTGCTCCACCAGCGTCTGCGGCGAGCTTCCGAAAGTGCGCTACACTCAGGTATGG
TCGCACGACGTGACAATCGTTGCGAATAGCACCGAGGCCTCGCGCAAATCGTTGTACGATTTGACCAAGT
CCCTCGTCGCGACCTCGCAGGTCGAAGATCTTGTCGTCAACCTTGTGCCGCTGGGCCGTGGATCCCCCGG
GCTGCAGGAATTCGATATCAAGCTTATCGATACCGTCGACATGTCTAAAGGTGAAGAA
