>Addgene plasmid #35194 | pDZ276 (pURA MET28 PCP-2x-yeGFP) | addgene partial sequence | sequence record 44536 | pDZ276-F 5'-TGACAATCGTTGCGAATAGC-3'
AGTCCCTCGTCGCGACCTCGCAGGTCGAAGATCTTGTCGTCAACCTTGTGCCGCTGGGCCGTGGATCCCC
CGGGCTGCAGGAATTCGATATCAAGCTTATCGATACCGTCGACATGTCTAAAGGTGAAGAATTATTCACT
GGTGTTGTCCCAATTTTGGTTGAATTAGATGGTGATGTTAATGGTCACAAATTTTCTGTCTCCGGTGAAG
GTGAAGGTGATGCTACTTACGGTAAATTGACCTTAAAATTTATTTGTACTACTGGTAAATTGCCAGTTCC
ATGGCCAACCTTAGTCACTACTTTAACTTATGGTGTTCAATGTTTTTCTAGATACCCAGATCATATGAAA
CAACATGACTTTTTCAAGTCTGCCATGCCAGAAGGTTATGTTCAAGAAAGAACTATTTTTTTCAAAGATG
ACGGTAACTACAAGACCAGAGCTGAAGTCAAGTTTGAAGGTGATACCTTAGTTAATAGAATCAAATTAAA
AGGTATTGATTTTAAAGAAGATGGTAACATTTTAGGTCACAAATTGGAATACAACTATAACTCTCACAAT
GTTTACATCATGGCTGACAAACAAAAGAATGGTATCAAAGTTAACTTCAAAATTAGACACAACATTGAAG
ATGGTTCTGTTCAATTAGCTGACCATTATCAACAAAATACTCCAATTGGTGATGGTCCAGTCTTGTTACC
AGACAACCATTACTTATCCACTCAATCTGCCTTATCCAAAGATCCAAACGAAAAGAGAGACCACATGGTC
TTGTTAGAATTTGTTACTGCTGCTGGTATTACCCATGGTATGGATGAATTGTACAAAAGATCCCCCGGGC
TGCAGGAATTCGATATCAAGCTTATCGATACC
